>Addgene plasmid #198786 | pMZ9 | addgene full sequence | sequence record 391869 | Addgene NGS Result
AAGCTTGCATGCGCGGCCGCACTGACTGGGCCGGCTCAAGGTTCTATTAACCAACAGCAAGATGTTTAAA
AGACACGAACAACACCATAGTCCGAGACCCCAAAGGCCCAAAAAATAAATGAAAACGGGATGAGTACAGA
ATACGGCGCCTTCGATCGCTAGAAATCCAGTGAATATGGAATTCATAGCGATCTCTAGCATGTCAACAAC
ACCAACAACAAACATTATTTTGTAGCAAGACATTTGGAATAGATCATGGTCAAGAATTACAAGAAGGCAT
GGAATGGTAATAATATCCATTAATGATCCATAAATGATGCTGACAGTGCCAAGAATTGGGCGCTTTAAAC
CGAATTCAGTTGTCCATTCATCAGGTGACATTGCACTATAAAATTATTATTGAGACCACAAGGGTGTCGG
CTTTTCGTTTTTCACAAAAAAACATCGAAAAATCGAAAAATGACACCCTTGATTGTGACGAGTTCTAAAT
GAGCCAGTTCTGCCAATTTAAAATTGTTCGATAAAATTTAGTGATTAGAAAAACTATTGCTTTATCTGAA
TTTAGCTTTTATTTAAATCTGGCTTCCCTCATAAATTTAAATGGAAGAGCTTGCCGAACTATGCCATTTT
GGCTCGGCCATATCTGGGGTAGATTTACAGCGCGTTACGTGTCGCGTCGCGGCTCATTTTTTAGTTCTAA
AACTACATTTACTTGTCCGTGTGGAGTACACGACTTTCCCACGCGTTGTCCGGCGGGCGATTGTCAATGG
AGCGCGAAAAATTCATCAATGAGGAAGGCCGGAACCCCGTGATCAACTGGGAAATGCTCAAAATTGTTAG
AAAGTTGAGAATAGCAGACACATTTCCAAATTTTTTCAATCGGCAATTTCTAACTCTCAGACACTTTTTG
GAACGTTTTTCCAAATGTTTCAACTGAAATAAAAATTAATTTCAGATTCTTGCCGTTCAGTGATCTTTAT
CAGGGATGTGCGGCATATTCGGCAAGTCAACTTTTTTTAATATTTGCCGAGCACGGAATTGAAATTTCCG
GCAAATCGGCAAATTGCCAGAATTGGAATTTTCCGGCAAATTGGCAAATTGCCGGAATTGAAATTTCCGG
CAAATCGGCAAATTGCCGGAATTGGAATTTTCCGGCAAATCGGCAAATTGCTGATTTGCCGAATTTGCCG
GAAAAACTACAATTGCCAAAAATTTTCGGCAAATCGTGGTTTTGCACATTTTTTTTGGAAATTTCAGAAT
TTCAATTTTAATCGGCAAAATTATAGGCTTCCTTTTTAAAGTAAGCAAATTCTATGAAAATAACTAAAGA
AAACGGGAAAAAAATTCAAAAAGGCACAATTTTAAGTGTTTCCGTCTTATAAAAAAATCACTCTAAACAT
TTCCGGCAAACTGATATCCGGCAAACGGCAAATCGGCAATTTGCAAAAAATTTCCGGCAAATCGGCAATT
CAACAAATTGATAAATTAAAAATTTCCGGCAAATCGGGAAACTTACAATTTTCCGATTTTTGTCGATTGC
CTGCCAAAACACAGGTGAAACTTATGTATTTCTCAATCTATTTTTGCCAAATCAAAAAAATCGTCGGTGG
GTAAATTTAGGCTGTCATATCTCGGTTGTCTTGTGTTATATGAAAAAATTGTCACCGGAAAAAAATAATT
TCCTATTCTTTTTCTATAGTTTTGCAAATAATTGTCAATTGATACCTTCAAAATGAACCGAGATGTACCT
TTTTTCAAAGTGCAGAAAGTGAATCTAATTAATTTGAAGCCAAACTTTGATGCATCAAAAAAACTGCCAA
CAACTGCTGATCTTACGATGGTCTCCAAGAAAAACGTGACAATGTGTCGAAATCTTTGAAATCTCGTTTT
TGAGTGAGCTCTTTCAAACAAAAGCGAAAGCTTCTACTCATTCAATTTTAAAAGTTTGAATAATATTAAT
AGTATTACGCAATAATCCCGGATTAGACTCACTATAAAAAGTAGTCCAAAGTTAGCAGTAGCACATCAAG
AAGCGGGCGCGCTCTAGAGGATCCCCGGGATTGGCCAAAGGACCCAAAGGTATGTTTCGAATGATACTAA
CATAACATAGAACATTTTCAGGAGGACCCTTGGCTAGGATGGGCCCTAAAAAGAAGCGTAAAGCTAGCAT
GAAGCTGTTGTCTTCAATGGAACAAGCTTGCGACATATGCCGGTTAAAAAAACTCAGGTGCTCGAAGGAA
AAGCCCAAGTGTGCCAAGTGTCTGAAGAACAACTCGGAGTGCCGTTATTCTCCCAAGGCTATGAGGTCCC
CACTGACCAGGGCGCATCTGACAGAGGTAGAATCAAGGTTGGAAAAATTGGAAGATTTGTTTCTGCTCAT
GTTTCCTCGGGAAAACCTGGACAGCATTTTGAACATGGACTCTTTGGACGAAGTGAAAGTAATGTTGAAA
CAATTATATATGCAGGACTATGGTGACACGGATGCTGCTATGGATAGCTTGACCCCTATGGAAAATGGCA
TGTCTGAAGGGCCGAGAAAACACATGAAGACTGCGACATCATCGCCAAAAGTGGATGAAGATGGAAGCCA
AAGTCAGTTGAGTGTATCGCCGGAATTCCCGCTGCAGTCTGGTGGCGGAGGGGCTCCTAGGGGTTCCGGA
CGGGCTGACGCATTGGACGATTTTGATCTGGATATGCTGGGAAGTGACGCCCTCGATGATTTTGACCTTG
ACATGCTTGGTTCGGATGCCCTTGATGACTTTGACCTCGACATGCTCGGCAGTGACGCCCTTGATGATTT
CGACCTGGACATGCTGATTAACTAAGGTACCGAATTCGCTAGCCGGCCATACAAGTAATCCGGATGATCG
ACGCCAACGTCGTTGAATTTTCAAATTTTAAATACTGAATATTTGTTTTTTTTCCTATTATTTATTTATT
CTCTTTGTGTTTTTTTTCTTGCTTTCTAAAAAATTAATTCAATCCAAATCTAAACATTTTTTTTTCTCTT
TCCGTCTCCCAATTCGTATTCCGCTCCTCTCATCTGAACACAATGTGCAAGTTTATTTATCTTCTCGCTT
TCATTTCATTAGGACGTGGGGGGAATTGGTGGAAGGGGGAAACACACAAAAGGATGATGGAAATGAAATA
AGGACACACAATATGCAACAACATTCAATTCAGAAATATGGAGGAAGGTTTAAAAGAAAACATAAAAATA
TATAGAGGAGGAAGGAAAACTAGTAAAAAATAAGCAAAGAAATTAGGCGAACGATGAGAATTGTCCTCGC
TTGGGCCCAAAAGGCCTTTTTTTTTTGGCGCCGACGTCAGGTGGCACTTTTCGGGGAAATGTGCGCGGAA
CCCCTATTTGTTTATTTTTCTAAATACATTCAAATATGTATCCGCTCATGAGACAATAACCCTGATAAAT
GCTTCAATAATATTGAAAAAGGAAGAGTATGAGTATTCAACATTTCCGTGTCGCCCTTATTCCCTTTTTT
GCGGCATTTTGCCTTCCTGTTTTTGCTCACCCAGAAACGCTGGTGAAAGTAAAAGATGCTGAAGATCAGT
TGGGTGCACGAGTGGGTTACATCGAACTGGATCTCAACAGCGGTAAGATCCTTGAGAGTTTTCGCCCCGA
AGAACGTTTTCCAATGATGAGCACTTTTAAAGTTCTGCTATGTGGCGCGGTATTATCCCGTATTGACGCC
GGGCAAGAGCAACTCGGTCGCCGCATACACTATTCTCAGAATGACTTGGTTGAGTACTCACCAGTCACAG
AAAAGCATCTTACGGATGGCATGACAGTAAGAGAATTATGCAGTGCTGCCATAACCATGAGTGATAACAC
TGCGGCCAACTTACTTCTGACAACGATCGGAGGACCGAAGGAGCTAACCGCTTTTTTGCACAACATGGGG
GATCATGTAACTCGCCTTGATCGTTGGGAACCGGAGCTGAATGAAGCCATACCAAACGACGAGCGTGACA
CCACGATGCCTGTAGCAATGGCAACAACGTTGCGCAAACTATTAACTGGCGAACTACTTACTCTAGCTTC
CCGGCAACAATTAATAGACTGGATGGAGGCGGATAAAGTTGCAGGACCACTTCTGCGCTCGGCCCTTCCG
GCTGGCTGGTTTATTGCTGATAAATCTGGAGCCGGTGAGCGTGGGTCTCGCGGTATCATTGCAGCACTGG
GGCCAGATGGTAAGCCCTCCCGTATCGTAGTTATCTACACGACGGGGAGTCAGGCAACTATGGATGAACG
AAATAGACAGATCGCTGAGATAGGTGCCTCACTGATTAAGCATTGGTAACTGTCAGACCAAGTTTACTCA
TATATACTTTAGATTGATTTAAAACTTCATTTTTAATTTAAAAGGATCTAGGTGAAGATCCTTTTTGATA
ATCTCATGACCAAAATCCCTTAACGTGAGTTTTCGTTCCACTGAGCGTCAGACCCCGTAGAAAAGATCAA
AGGATCTTCTTGAGATCCTTTTTTTCTGCGCGTAATCTGCTGCTTGCAAACAAAAAAACCACCGCTACCA
GCGGTGGTTTGTTTGCCGGATCAAGAGCTACCAACTCTTTTTCCGAAGGTAACTGGCTTCAGCAGAGCGC
AGATACCAAATACTGTTCTTCTAGTGTAGCCGTAGTTAGGCCACCACTTCAAGAACTCTGTAGCACCGCC
TACATACCTCGCTCTGCTAATCCTGTTACCAGTGGCTGCTGCCAGTGGCGATAAGTCGTGTCTTACCGGG
TTGGACTCAAGACGATAGTTACCGGATAAGGCGCAGCGGTCGGGCTGAACGGGGGGTTCGTGCACACAGC
CCAGCTTGGAGCGAACGACCTACACCGAACTGAGATACCTACAGCGTGAGCTATGAGAAAGCGCCACGCT
TCCCGAAGGGAGAAAGGCGGACAGGTATCCGGTAAGCGGCAGGGTCGGAACAGGAGAGCGCACGAGGGAG
CTTCCAGGGGGAAACGCCTGGTATCTTTATAGTCCTGTCGGGTTTCGCCACCTCTGACTTGAGCGTCGAT
TTTTGTGATGCTCGTCAGGGGGGCGGAGCCTATGGAAAAACGCCAGCAACGCGGCCTTTTTACGGTTCCT
GGCCTTTTGCTGGCCTTTTGCTCACATGTTCTTTCCTGCGTTATCCCCTGATTCTGTGGATAACCGTATT
ACCGCCTTTGAGTGAGCTGATACCGCTCGCCGCAGCCGAACGACCGAGCGCAGCGAGTCAGTGAGCGAGG
AAGCGGAAGAGCGCCCAATACGCAAACCGCCTCTCCCCGCGCGTTGGCCGATTCATTAATGCAGCTGGCA
CGACAGGTTTCCCGACTGGAAAGCGGGCAGTGAGCGCAACGCAATTAATGTGAGTTAGCTCACTCATTAG
GCACCCCAGGCTTTACACTTTATGCTTCCGGCTCGTATGTTGTGTGGAATTGTGAGCGGATAACAATTTC
ACACAGGAAACAGCTATGACCATGATTACGCCAAGCTGTAAGTTTAAACATGATCTTACTAACTAACTAT
TCTCATTTAAATTTTCAGAGCTTAAAAATGGCTGAAATCACTCACAACGATGGATACGCTAACAACTTGG
AAATGAAAT
Features (pLannotate 1.2.2; 10 found; start..end, strand, type, name):
   2042..2059    -  misc_feature   MCS (fragment): pUC18/19 multiple cloning site
   2169..2609    +  CDS            GAL4 (fragment): GAL4_YEAST - Experimental evidence at protein level: Swiss-Prot protein existence level 1. This protein is a positive regulator for the gene expression of the galactose-induced genes such as GAL1, GAL2, GAL7, GAL10, and MEL1 which code for the enzymes used to convert galactose to glucose. It recognizes a 17 base pair sequence in (5'-CGGRNNRCYNYNCNCCG-3') the upstream activating sequence (UAS-G) of these genes. From Saccharomyces cerevisiae (strain ATCC 204508 / S288c) (Baker's yeast).
   2787..2803    +  CDS            VP96 (fragment): 6 tandem repeats of the minimal activation domain of herpes simplex virus VP16 (Cheng et al., 2013)
   3354..3458    +  promoter       AmpR promoter: bla
   3459..4319    +  CDS            AmpR: β-lactamase; bla; confers resistance to ampicillin, carbenicillin, and related antibiotics
   4490..5078    +  rep_origin     ori: high-copy-number ColE1/pMB1/pBR322/pUC origin of replication
   5261..5353    +  CDS            lacI (fragment): lac repressor; lacI; The lac repressor binds to the lac operator to inhibit transcription in E. coli. This inhibition can be relieved by adding lactose or isopropyl-β-D-thiogalactopyranoside (IPTG).
   5366..5387    +  protein_bind   CAP binding site: CAP binding activates transcription in the presence of cAMP. E. coli catabolite activator protein
   5402..5432    +  promoter       lac promoter: promoter for the E. coli lac operon
   5440..5456    +  protein_bind   lac operator: The lac repressor binds to the lac operator to inhibit transcription in E. coli. This inhibition can be relieved by adding lactose or isopropyl-β-D-thiogalactopyranoside (IPTG). lac repressor encoded by lacI
