[The description below was written by a language model from this plasmid's Addgene catalogue record and pLannotate feature annotations shown in this document.]
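Description:
pMZ9 is a C. elegans expression plasmid built on the pHW393 backbone and serves as a "driver" construct in the cGAL-UAS bipartite expression system for worm sensory neurons. It is maintained in E. coli as a high-copy plasmid through a ColE1/pUC-type origin of replication and is selected with ampicillin via the bla (AmpR) gene and its own promoter. Remnants of a pUC-style cloning vector are also annotated, including a fragment of the multiple cloning site, a lacI fragment, the CAP binding site, and the lac promoter and operator. These have no stated role in worm expression.

The payload is recorded as Psrt-28-GAL4-SK(DBD)-VP64: the promoter of the C. elegans gene srt-28 placed upstream of a synthetic transcriptional activator made of a GAL4-family DNA-binding domain fused to VP64, a tetramer of the minimal herpes simplex virus VP16 activation domain. The feature table supports this layout. An unannotated region of about 2 kb precedes the coding sequence, matching the listed insert size and presumably holding the srt-28 promoter. It is followed by a GAL4 DNA-binding-domain fragment and a short match to tandem VP16 repeats, which the annotation tool labelled VP96 and which corresponds to the VP64 named in the catalogue. No 3′ UTR or terminator is annotated, so the record does not state which one is used.

According to the catalogue, the construct drives expression specifically in the AWC(ON) neurons. In a bipartite system, worms carrying this driver are combined with a UAS-controlled effector transgene, so the activator produced in those cells binds the UAS sites and switches on reporters, sensors or other effectors only there.
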