Addgene plasmid #198786: pMZ9
Purpose: Drives specific expression in the AWC (ON) neurons
Depositing lab: Paul Sternberg. Depositing organization: California Institute of Technology. Publication: A cGAL-UAS bipartite expression toolkit for Caenorhabditis elegans sensory neurons. Nava S, Palma W, Wan X, Oh JY, Gharib S, Wang H, Revanna JS, Tan M, Zhang M, Liu J, Chen CH, Lee JS, Perry B, Sternberg PW. Proc Natl Acad Sci U S A. 2023 Dec 19;120(51):e2221680120. doi: 10.1073/pnas.2221680120. Epub 2023 Dec 14. PubMed 38096407.
Backbone
  Vector backbone: pHW393
  Backbone size w/o insert (bp): 3611
  Vector type: Worm Expression
Growth in bacteria
  Bacterial resistance: Ampicillin, 100 μg/mL
  Growth temperature: 37°C
  Growth strain: DH5alpha
  Copy number: High Copy
Gene/Insert
  Gene/Insert name: Psrt-28-GAL4-SK(DBD)-VP64
  Species: C. elegans (nematode)
  Insert size (bp): 2000
  Cloning method: Restriction Enzyme; 5′ cloning site Unknown (unknown if destroyed); 3′ cloning site Unknown (unknown if destroyed)
Terms and licenses: Academic/Nonprofit Terms; Industry Terms: Not Available to Industry
How to cite: pMZ9 was a gift from Paul Sternberg (Addgene plasmid # 198786 ; http://n2t.net/addgene:198786 ; RRID:Addgene_198786)
