>Addgene plasmid #198786 | pMZ9 | depositor partial sequence | sequence record 385040 | srt-28 promoter
TCAAGGTTCTATTAACCAACAGCAAGATGTTTAAAAGACACGAACAACACCATAGTCCGAGACCCCAAAG
GCCCAAAAAATAAATGAAAACGGGATGAGTACAGAATACGGCGCCTTCGATCGCTAGAAATCCAGTGAAT
ATGGAATTCATAGCGATCTCTAGCATGTCAACAACACCAACAACAAACATTATTTTGTAGCAAGACATTT
GGAATAGATCATGGTCAAGAATTACAAGAAGGCATGGAATGGTAATAATATCCATTAATGATCCATAAAT
GATGCTGACAGTGCCAAGAATTGGGCGCTTTAAACCGAATTCAGTTGTCCATTCATCAGGTGACATTGCA
CTATAAAATTATTATTGAGACCACAAGGGTGTCGGCTTTTCGTTTTTCACAAAAAAACATCGAAAAATCG
AAAAATGACACCCTTGATTGTGACGAGTTCTAAATGAGCCAGTTCTGCCAATTTAAAATTGTTCGATAAA
ATTTAGTGATTAGAAAAACTATTGCTTTATCTGAATTTAGCTTTTATTTAAATCTGGCTTCCCTCATAAA
TTTAAATGGAAGAGCTTGCCGAACTATGCCATTTTGGCTCGGCCATATCTGGGGTAGATTTACAGCGCGT
TACGTGTCGCGTCGCGGCTCATTTTTTAGTTCTAAAACTACATTTACTTGTCCGTGTGGAGTACACGACT
TTCCCACGCGTTGTCCGGCGGGCGATTGTCAATGGAGCGCGAAAAATTCATCAATGAGGAAGGCCGGAAC
CCCGTGATCAACTGGGAAATGCTCAAAATTGTTAGAAAGTTGAGAATAGCAGACACATTTCCAAATTTTT
TCAATCGGCAATTTCTAACTCTCAGACACTTTTTGGAACGTTTTTCCAAATGTTTCAACTGAAATAAAAA
TTAATTTCAGATTCTTGCCGTTCAGTGATCTTTATCAGGGATGTGCGGCATATTCGGCAAGTCAACTTTT
TTTAATATTTGCCGAGCACGGAATTGAAATTTCCGGCAAATCGGCAAATTGCCAGAATTGGAATTTTCCG
GCAAATTGGCAAATTGCCGGAATTGAAATTTCCGGCAAATCGGCAAATTGCCGGAATTGGAATTTTCCGG
CAAATCGGCAAATTGCTGATTTGCCGAATTTGCCGGAAAAACTACAATTGCCAAAAATTTTCGGCAAATC
GTGGTTTTGCACATTTTTTTTGGAAATTTCAGAATTTCAATTTTAATCGGCAAAATTATAGGCTTCCTTT
TTAAAGTAAGCAAATTCTATGAAAATAACTAAAGAAAACGGGAAAAAAATTCAAAAAGGCACAATTTTAA
GTGTTTCCGTCTTATAAAAAAATCACTCTAAACATTTCCGGCAAACTGATATCCGGCAAACGGCAAATCG
GCAATTTGCAAAAAATTTCCGGCAAATCGGCAATTCAACAAATTGATAAATTAAAAATTTCCGGCAAATC
GGGAAACTTACAATTTTCCGATTTTTGTCGATTGCCTGCCAAAACACAGGTGAAACTTATGTATTTCTCA
ATCTATTTTTGCCAAATCAAAAAAATCGTCGGTGGGTAAATTTAGGCTGTCATATCTCGGTTGTCTTGTG
TTATATGAAAAAATTGTCACCGGAAAAAAATAATTTCCTATTCTTTTTCTATAGTTTTGCAAATAATTGT
CAATTGATACCTTCAAAATGAACCGAGATGTACCTTTTTTCAAAGTGCAGAAAGTGAATCTAATTAATTT
GAAGCCAAACTTTGATGCATCAAAAAAACTGCCAACAACTGCTGATCTTACGATGGTCTCCAAGAAAAAC
GTGACAATGTGTCGAAATCTTTGAAATCTCGTTTTTGAGTGAGCTCTTTCAAACAAAAGCGAAAGCTTCT
ACTCATTCAATTTTAAAAGTTTGAATAATATTAATAGTATTACGCAATAATCCCGGATTAGACTCACTAT
AAAAAGTAGTCCAAAGTTAGCAGTAGCACATCAAGAAGCG
